Addgene plasmid #238754: EGFR-SmBiT, BiBiT-Ready Vector
Purpose: Express EGFR-SmBiT Fusion Protein in Mammalian Cells under a CMV promoter
Depositing lab: Promega Corporation.
Backbone
  Vector backbone: pFC220K SmBiT CMV-Blast Flexi Vector
  Vector type: Mammalian Expression
  Selectable markers: Blasticidin
Growth in bacteria
  Bacterial resistance: Kanamycin, 50 μg/mL
  Growth temperature: 37°C
  Growth strain: DH5alpha
  Copy number: High Copy
Gene/Insert
  Gene/Insert name: EGFR
  Species: H. sapiens (human)
  Mutation: None
  Entrez Gene: EGFR (a.k.a. ERBB, ERBB1, ERRP, HER1, NISBD2, NNCIS, PIG61, mENA)
  Promoter: CMV
  Tag / fusion protein: SmBiT (C terminal on backbone)
  Cloning method: Other
Terms and licenses: Academic/Nonprofit Terms; Industry Terms
How to cite: EGFR-SmBiT, BiBiT-Ready Vector was a gift from Promega Corporation (Addgene plasmid # 238754)
