[The description below was written by a language model from this plasmid's Addgene catalogue record and pLannotate feature annotations shown in this document.]
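Description:
EGFR-SmBiT, BiBiT-Ready Vector is a 7.9 kb mammalian expression plasmid built on the pFC220K SmBiT CMV-Blast Flexi Vector backbone, designed to produce full-length, unmutated human EGFR carrying a C-terminal SmBiT tag. SmBiT is the small peptide component of the split NanoLuc luciferase system; on its own it is inactive, but it reconstitutes a luminescent enzyme when brought together with the complementary large subunit. The tag itself is not called out as a separate feature in the annotation, which marks only the EGFR coding sequence followed by a short multiple-cloning-site fragment. According to the catalogue entry, the tag is supplied by the backbone downstream of the insert.

Expression is driven by the human CMV immediate-early enhancer and promoter, followed by a chimeric β-globin/immunoglobulin intron that generally improves transcript processing and yield. A T7 promoter sits just upstream of the open reading frame, which would allow in vitro transcription. An SV40 polyadenylation signal lies downstream of the fusion. A separate cassette on the opposite strand places the blasticidin S deaminase gene under the SV40 enhancer/early promoter with a synthetic poly(A) signal, allowing blasticidin selection of stably transfected mammalian cells. In bacteria, the plasmid replicates from a high-copy ColE1/pUC-type origin and is selected with kanamycin through a neo (nptII) gene expressed from the bacterial EM7 promoter. A single loxP site is annotated just upstream of this cassette, though the record does not state its intended role.

The stated purpose is expression of the EGFR-SmBiT fusion in mammalian cells. This fits luminescence complementation assays that report on EGFR interactions or proximity, although the record does not describe a specific assay format.
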