Features (pLannotate 1.2.2; 17 found; start..end, strand, type, name):
     24..105     -  polyA_signal   SV40 poly(A) signal: SV40 polyadenylation signal
    128..211     -  CDS            large T antigen (fragment): large T antigen from SV40 (simian virus 40)
    276..641     +  enhancer       CMV enhancer: human cytomegalovirus immediate early enhancer
    643..842     +  promoter       CMV promoter: human cytomegalovirus (CMV) immediate early promoter
    981..1113    +  intron         chimeric intron: chimera between introns from human β-globin and immunoglobulin heavy chain genes
   1157..1175    +  promoter       T7 promoter: promoter for bacteriophage T7 RNA polymerase
   1189..4818    +  CDS            EGFR (sequence withheld): EGFR_HUMAN - Also known as ERBB, ERBB1, HER1. Experimental evidence at protein level: Swiss-Prot protein existence level 1. (Microbial infection) Acts as a receptor for hepatitis C virus (HCV) in hepatocytes and facilitates its cell entry. Mediates HCV entry by promoting the formation of the CD81-CLDN1 receptor complexes that are essential for HCV entry and by enhancing membrane fusion of cells expressing HCV envelope glycoproteins. From Homo sapiens (Human).
   4917..4946    +  misc_feature   MCS (fragment): pUC18/19 multiple cloning site
   4995..5116    -  polyA_signal   SV40 poly(A) signal: SV40 polyadenylation signal
   5139..5207    -  CDS            large T antigen (fragment): large T antigen from SV40 (simian virus 40)
   5231..5264    +  protein_bind   loxP: Cre-mediated recombination occurs in the 8-bp core sequence (GCATACAT). Cre recombinase
   5274..5321    +  promoter       EM7 promoter: synthetic bacterial promoter&nbsp
   5353..6144    +  CDS            neo: KKA2_KLEPN - Also known as kan, nptII. Experimental evidence at protein level: Swiss-Prot protein existence level 1. Resistance to kanamycin, neomycin, paromomycin, ribostamycin, butirosin and gentamicin B. From Klebsiella pneumoniae.
   6305..6893    -  rep_origin     ori: high-copy-number ColE1/pMB1/pBR322/pUC origin of replication
   7019..7067    -  polyA_signal   poly(A) signal: synthetic polyadenylation signal
   7091..7489    -  CDS            BSD: blasticidin S deaminase; Aspergillus terreus BSD; confers resistance to blasticidin
   7520..7877    -  promoter       SV40 promoter: SV40 enhancer and early promoter
>Addgene plasmid #238754 | EGFR-SmBiT, BiBiT-Ready Vector | addgene full sequence | sequence record 479898 | Addgene NGS Result
AAGACGCGTTAATTAAGACGTCGGCAGTGAAAAAAATGCTTTATTTGTGAAATTTGTGATGCTATTGCTT
TATTTGTAACCATTATAAGCTGCAATAAACAAGTTAACAACAACAATTGCATTCATTTTATGTTTCAGGT
TCAGGGGGAGGTGTGGGAGGTTTTTTAAAGCAAGTAAAACCTCTACAAATGTGGTATGGCTGATTATGAT
CCGCGGCCGCAATACGTCGACGTTATCAGCTGACTTCGTACGAGAGCCTAGGATTATGGCGCGCCACTAG
TTATTAATAGTAATCAATTACGGGGTCATTAGTTCATAGCCCATATATGGAGTTCCGCGTTACATAACTT
ACGGTAAATGGCCCGCCTGGCTGACCGCCCAACGACCCCCGCCCATTGACGTCAATAATGACGTATGTTC
CCATAGTAACGCCAATAGGGACTTTCCATTGACGTCAATGGGTGGAGTATTTACGGTAAACTGCCCACTT
GGCAGTACATCAAGTGTATCATATGCCAAGTCCGCCCCCTATTGACGTCAATGACGGTAAATGGCCCGCC
TGGCATTATGCCCAGTACATGACCTTACGGGACTTTCCTACTTGGCAGTACATCTACGTATTAGTCATCG
CTATTACCATGGTGATGCGGTTTTGGCAGTACACCAATGGGCGTGGATAGCGGTTTGACTCACGGGGATT
TCCAAGTCTCCACCCCATTGACGTCAATGGGAGTTTGTTTTGGCACCAAAATCAACGGGACTTTCCAAAA
TGTCGTAATAACCCCGCCCCGTTGACGCAAATGGGCGGTAGGCGTGTACGGTGGGAGGTCTATATAAGCA
GAGCTGGTTTAGTGAACCGTCAGATCACTAGAAGCTTTATTGCGGTAGTTTATCACAGTTAAATTGCTAA
CGCAGTCAGTGCTTCTGACACAACAGTCTCGAACTTAAGCTGCAGAAGTTGGTCGTGAGGCACTGGGCAG
GTAAGTATCAAGGTTACAAGACAGGTTTAAGGAGACCAATAGAAACTGGGCTTGTCGAGACAGAGAAGAC
TCTTGCGTTTCTGATAGGCACCTATTGGTCTTACTGACATCCACTTTGCCTTTCTCTCCACAGGTGTCCA
CTCCCAGTTCAATTACAGCTCTTAAGGCTAGAGTATTAATACGACTCACTATAGGGCTAGCGATCGCC
[3633 nt withheld, positions 1189-4821]
TCTCAAGGCAGTTCAGGTGGTGGCGGGAGCGGAGGTGGAGGCTCGAGCGGTGTGACCGGCTACCGGCTGT
TCGAGGAGATTCTGTAAGGCCGCGACTCTAGAGTCGACCTGCAGGCATGCAAGCTGATTTGGCTGCTGCC
ACCGCTGAGCAAGGCCGCTTCGAGCAGACATGATAAGATACATTGATGAGTTTGGACAAACCACAACTAG
AATGCAGTGAAAAAAATGCTTTATTTGTGAAATTTGTGATGCTATTGCTTTATTTGTAACCATTATAAGC
TGCAATAAACAAGTTAACAACAACAATTGCATTCATTTTATGTTTCAGGTTCAGGGGGAGATGTGGGAGG
TTTTTTTAAGCAAGTAAAACCTCTACAAATGTGGTAAAATCTTAATTAAGAATTCTAATATAACTTCGTA
TAGCATACATTATACGAAGTTATGGATCCACTGTTGACAATTAATCATCGGCATAGTATATCGGCATAGT
ATAATACGACAAGGTGAGGAACTAAACCCAGGAGGCAGATCATGATTGAACAAGATGGATTGCACGCAGG
TTCTCCGGCCGCTTGGGTGGAGAGGCTATTCGGCTATGACTGGGCACAACAGACAATCGGCTGCTCTGAT
GCCGCCGTGTTCCGGCTGTCAGCGCAGGGGCGCCCGGTTCTTTTTGTCAAGACCGACCTGTCCGGTGCCC
TGAATGAACTGCAGGACGAGGCAGCGCGGCTATCGTGGCTGGCCACGACGGGCGTTCCTTGCGCAGCTGT
GCTCGACGTTGTCACTGAAGCGGGAAGGGACTGGCTGCTATTGGGCGAAGTGCCGGGGCAGGATCTCCTG
TCATCTCACCTTGCTCCTGCCGAGAAAGTATCCATCATGGCTGATGCAATGCGGCGGCTGCATACGCTTG
ATCCGGCTACCTGCCCATTCGACCACCAAGCGAAACATCGCATCGAGCGAGCACGTACTCGGATGGAAGC
CGGTCTTGTCGATCAGGATGATCTGGACGAAGAGCATCAGGGGCTCGCGCCAGCCGAACTGTTCGCCAGG
CTCAAGGCGCGCATGCCCGACGGCGAGGATCTCGTCGTGACCCATGGCGATGCCTGCTTGCCGAATATCA
TGGTGGAAAATGGCCGCTTTTCTGGATTCATCGACTGTGGCCGGCTGGGTGTGGCGGACCGCTATCAGGA
CATAGCGTTGGCTACCCGTGATATTGCTGAAGAGCTTGGCGGCGAATGGGCTGACCGCTTCCTCGTGCTT
TACGGTATCGCCGCTCCCGATTCGCAGCGCATCGCCTTCTATCGCCTTCTTGACGAGTTCTTCTGATTCG
AAATGACCGACCAAGCGACGCCCAACCGGTATCAGCTCACTCAAAGGCGGTAATACGGTTATCCACAGAA
TCAGGGGATAACGCAGGAAAGAACATGTGAGCAAAAGGCCAGCAAAAGGCCAGGAACCGTAAAAAGGCCG
CGTTGCTGGCGTTTTTCCATAGGCTCCGCCCCCCTGACGAGCATCACAAAAATCGACGCTCAAGTCAGAG
GTGGCGAAACCCGACAGGACTATAAAGATACCAGGCGTTTCCCCCTGGAAGCTCCCTCGTGCGCTCTCCT
GTTCCGACCCTGCCGCTTACCGGATACCTGTCCGCCTTTCTCCCTTCGGGAAGCGTGGCGCTTTCTCATA
GCTCACGCTGTAGGTATCTCAGTTCGGTGTAGGTCGTTCGCTCCAAGCTGGGCTGTGTGCACGAACCCCC
CGTTCAGCCCGACCGCTGCGCCTTATCCGGTAACTATCGTCTTGAGTCCAACCCGGTAAGACACGACTTA
TCGCCACTGGCAGCAGCCACTGGTAACAGGATTAGCAGAGCGAGGTATGTAGGCGGTGCTACAGAGTTCT
TGAAGTGGTGGCCTAACTACGGCTACACTAGAAGGACAGTATTTGGTATCTGCGCTCTGCTGAAGCCAGT
TACCTTCGGAAAAAGAGTTGGTAGCTCTTGATCCGGCAAACAAACCACCGCTGGTAGCGGTGGTTTTTTT
GTTTGCAAGCAGCAGATTACGCGCAGAAAAAAAGGATTTCAAGAAGATCCTTTGATCTTTTCTACGGGGT
CTGACGCTCAGTGGAACGAAAACTCACGTTAAGGGATTTTGGTCATGAGATTATCAAAAAGGATCTTCAC
CTAGATCCTTTTATAGTCCGGAATCGTCACACAAAAAACCAACACACAGATGTAATGAAAATAAAGATAT
TTTATTGCGGCCATCGTGATGGCTAGAGTTTAGCCCTCCCACACATAACCAGAGGGCAGCAATTCACGAA
TCCCAACTGCCGTCGGCTGTCCATCACTGTCCTTCACTATGGCTTTGATCCCAGGATGCAGATCGAGAAG
CACCTGTCGGCACCGTCCGCAGGGGCTCAAGATGCCCCTGTTCTCATTTCCGATCGCGACGATACAAGTC
AGGTTGCCAGCTGCCGCAGCAGCAGCAGTGCCCAGCACCACGAGTTCTGCACAAGGTCCCCCAGTAAAAT
GATATACATTGACACCAGTGAAGATGCGGCCGTCGCTAGAGAGAGCTGCGCTGGCGACGCTGTAGTCTTC
AGAGATGGGGATGCTGTTGATTGTAGCCGTTGCTCTTTCAATGAGGGTGGATTCTTCTTGAGACAAAGGC
TTGGCCATGGTGGCGCTAGTGTCAGAAGAATCGAGCTTTTTGCAAAAGCCTAGGCCTCCAAAAAAGCCTC
CTCACTACTTCTGGAATAGCTCAGAGGCCGAGGCGGCCTCGGCCTCTGCATAAATAAAAAAAATTAGTCA
GCCATGGGGCGGAGAATGGGCGGAACTGGGCGGAGTTAGGGGCGGGATGGGCGGAGTTAGGGGCGGGACT
ATGGTTGCTGACTAATTGAGATGCATGCTTTGCATACTTCTGCCTGCTGGGGAGCCTGGGGACTTTCCAC
ACCTGGTTGCTGACTAATTGAGATGCATGCTTTGCATACTTCTGCCTGCTGGGGAGCCTGGGGACTTTCC
ACACCCTAACTGACACACATTCCACAGCTGGTTCTTTCCGCCTCAGAAGGTACCTAACCAAGTTCCTCTT
TCAGAGGTTATTTCAGGCCATGGTGCTGCGC
